Addgene plasmid #246917: pPIC9K_A2AR_316_V229C_R291A
Purpose: Express A2AR mutants in Pichia Pastoris
Depositing lab: Libin Ye. Depositing organization: University of South Florida. Publication: Intermediate-state-trapped mutants pinpoint G protein-coupled receptor conformational allostery. Wang X, Neale C, Kim SK, Goddard WA, Ye L. Nat Commun. 2023 Mar 10;14(1):1325. doi: 10.1038/s41467-023-36971-6. PubMed 36899002.
Backbone
  Vector backbone: pPIC9K
  Vector type: Yeast Expression
Growth in bacteria
  Bacterial resistance: Ampicillin, 100 μg/mL
  Growth temperature: 37°C
  Growth strain: DH5alpha
  Copy number: Unknown
Gene/Insert
  Gene/Insert name: Adenosine A2A receptor
  Species: H. sapiens (human)
  Mutation: truncated to aa 1-316, V229C, R291A
  Entrez Gene: ADORA2A (a.k.a. A2aR, ADORA2, RDC8)
  Promoter: AOX1
  Tag / fusion protein: alpha-factor secretion signal, FLAG (N terminal on insert); 10xHis (C terminal on insert)
  Cloning method: Unknown
  Sequencing primers: 5′ n/a
Terms and licenses: Academic/Nonprofit Terms; Industry Terms: Not Available to Industry
How to cite: pPIC9K_A2AR_316_V229C_R291A was a gift from Libin Ye (Addgene plasmid # 246917 ; http://n2t.net/addgene:246917 ; RRID:Addgene_246917)
