[The description below was written by a language model from this plasmid's Addgene catalogue record and pLannotate feature annotations shown in this document.]
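Description:
pPIC9K_A2AR_316_V229C_R291A is a yeast expression plasmid built on the pPIC9K backbone for producing a mutant human adenosine A2A receptor (ADORA2A) in the methylotrophic yeast Pichia pastoris. In E. coli it is propagated through a ColE1/pBR322-type origin and selected with ampicillin via the bla gene. Remnants of the pBR322 lineage (bom site and fragments of rop and the tetracycline resistance gene) are also annotated. For the yeast host the backbone carries the P. pastoris HIS4 gene, an auxotrophic marker for histidine-requiring strains. It also carries a Tn903-derived kanamycin resistance gene that confers G418 resistance in eukaryotes, which in this vector family is generally used to screen for multicopy integrants. The AOX1 promoter region together with the AOX1 3' fragment provides homology for integration into the Pichia genome, since no yeast replication origin is annotated.

The expression cassette is driven by the methanol-inducible AOX1 promoter and closed by the AOX1 terminator. The open reading frame begins with the S. cerevisiae α-factor secretion signal, which directs the protein into the secretory pathway and is removed by Kex2 cleavage. According to the record, a FLAG tag follows, then the receptor truncated to residues 1–316 with the V229C and R291A substitutions. The catalogue lists a C-terminal 10xHis tag, whereas the automated annotation detected an 8xHis element, probably matching only part of a longer histidine run. The FLAG tag was not annotated separately, but a gap between the signal sequence and the receptor coding region could accommodate it. The stated purpose is expression of A2AR mutants in Pichia, and the associated publication concerns mutants that trap intermediate states in order to study conformational allostery in G protein-coupled receptors.
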