Features (pLannotate 1.2.2; 18 found; start..end, strand, type, name):
      2..937     +  promoter       AOX1 promoter: Pichia pastoris AOX1; inducible promoter, regulated by methanol
    949..1203    +  CDS            α-factor secretion signal: N-terminal secretion signal from S. cerevisiae alpha-factor; MFα1; Cleavage by the Kex2 protease occurs after the dibasic KR sequence.
   1291..2235    +  CDS            ADORA2A (fragment): AA2AR_HUMAN - Also known as ADORA2. Experimental evidence at protein level: Swiss-Prot protein existence level 1. Receptor for adenosine (By similarity). The activity of this receptor is mediated by G proteins which activate adenylyl cyclase (By similarity). From Homo sapiens (Human).
   2239..2262    +  CDS            8xHis: 8xHis affinity tag
   2287..2352    +  CDS            AOX1 (fragment): ALOX1_KOMPC - Experimental evidence at protein level: Swiss-Prot protein existence level 1. Major isoform of alcohol oxidase, which catalyzes the oxidation of methanol to formaldehyde and hydrogen peroxide, the first step in the methanol utilization pathway of methylotrophic yeasts. From Komagataella phaffii (strain ATCC 76273 / CBS 7435 / CECT 11047 / NRRL Y-11430 / Wegner 21-1) (Yeast) (Pichia pastoris).
   2356..2602    +  terminator     AOX1 terminator: Pichia pastoris AOX1; transcription terminator for AOX1
   2685..2978    +  CDS            TcR (fragment): tetracycline efflux protein; tet; confers resistance to tetracycline
   3015..5549    -  CDS            PpHIS4: multifunctional enzyme, required for histidine biosynthesis; Pichia pastoris HIS4; auxotrophic marker for Pichia pastoris
   5675..5821    -  CDS            TRA2_ECOLX (fragment): Protein predicted: Swiss-Prot protein existence level 4. Required for transposition of transposon Tn903. From Escherichia coli.
   5962..6777    -  CDS            KanR: aminoglycoside phosphotransferase; aph(3')-Ia; confers resistance to kanamycin in bacteria or G418 (Geneticin®) in eukaryotes
   6907..7159    +  CDS            TcR (fragment): tetracycline efflux protein; tet; confers resistance to tetracycline
   7156..7904    +  misc_feature   AOX1 3' fragment: region downstream of Pichia pastoris AOX1 gene
   7906..7946    +  CDS            rop (fragment): Rop protein, which maintains plasmids at low copy number; rop
   8048..8188    +  misc_feature   bom: basis of mobility region from pBR322
   8374..8962    -  rep_origin     ori: high-copy-number ColE1/pMB1/pBR322/pUC origin of replication
   9133..9993    -  CDS            AmpR: β-lactamase; bla; confers resistance to ampicillin, carbenicillin, and related antibiotics
   9994..10098   -  promoter       AmpR promoter: bla
  10215..10238   +  promoter       tet promoter (fragment): E. coli promoter for tetracycline efflux protein gene
>Addgene plasmid #246917 | pPIC9K_A2AR_316_V229C_R291A | addgene full sequence | sequence record 490948 | Addgene NGS Result
AGATCTAACATCCAAAGACGAAAGGTTGAATGAAACCTTTTTGCCATCCGACATCCACAGGTCCATTCTC
ACACATAAGTGCCAAACGCAACAGGAGGGGATACACTAGCAGCAGACCGTTGCAAACGCAGGACCTCCAC
TCCTCTTCTCCTCAACACCCACTTTTGCCATCGAAAAACCAGCCCAGTTATTGGGCTTGATTGGAGCTCG
CTCATTCCAATTCCTTCTATTAGGCTACTAACACCATGACTTTATTAGCCTGTCTATCCTGGCCCCCCTG
GCGAGGTTCATGTTTGTTTATTTCCGAATGCAACAAGCTCCGCATTACACCCGAACATCACTCCAGATGA
GGGCTTTCTGAGTGTGGGGTCAAATAGTTTCATGTTCCCCAAATGGCCCAAAACTGACAGTTTAAACGCT
GTCTTGGAACCTAATATGACAAAAGCGTGATCTCATCCAAGATGAACTAAGTTTGGTTCGTTGAAATGCT
AACGGCCAGTTGGTCAAAAAGAAACTTCCAAAAGTCGGCATACCGTTTGTCTTGTTTGGTATTGATTGAC
GAATGCTCAAAAATAATCTCATTAATGCTTAGCGCAGTCTCTCTATCGCTTCTGAACCCCGGTGCACCTG
TGCCGAAACGCAAATGGGGAAACACCCGCTTTTTGGATGATTATGCATTGTCTCCACATTGTATGCTTCC
AAGATTCTGGTGGGAATACTGCTGATAGCCTAACGTTCATGATCAAAATTTAACTGTTCTAACCCCTACT
TGACAGCAATATATAAACAGAAGGAAGCTGCCCTGTCTTAAACCTTTTTTTTTATCATCATTATTAGCTT
ACTTTCATAATTGCGACTGGTTCCAATTGACAAGCTTTTGATTTTAACGACTTTTAACGACAACTTGAGA
AGATCAAAAAACAACTAATTATTCGAAGGATCCAAACGATGAGATTTCCTTCAATTTTTACTGCAGTTTT
ATTCGCAGCATCCTCCGCATTAGCTGCTCCAGTCAACACTACAACAGAAGATGAAACGGCACAAATTCCG
GCTGAAGCTGTCATCGGTTACTCAGATTTAGAAGGGGATTTCGATGTTGCTGTTTTGCCATTTTCCAACA
GCACAAATAACGGGTTATTGTTTATAAATACTACTATTGCCAGCATTGCTGCTAAAGAAGAAGGGGTATC
TCTCGAAAAAAGAGACTACAAGGACGATGACGATAAGTCTAACAACAACAACAACAACAACAACAACAAC
CTTGGCGAAAACTTGTATTTCCAGGGCGCTCCCATCATGGGCTCCTCGGTGTACATCACGGTGGAGCTGG
CCATTGCTGTGCTGGCCATCCTGGGCAATGTGCTGGTGTGCTGGGCCGTGTGGCTCAACAGCAACCTGCA
GAACGTCACCAACTACTTTGTGGTGTCACTGGCGGCGGCCGACATCGCAGTGGGTGTGCTCGCCATCCCC
TTTGCCATCACCATCAGCACCGGGTTCTGCGCTGCCTGCCACGGCTGCCTCTTCATTGCCTGCTTCGTCC
TGGTCCTCACGCAGAGCTCCATCTTCAGTCTCCTGGCCATCGCCATTGACCGCTACATTGCCATCCGCAT
CCCGCTCCGGTACAATGGCTTGGTGACCGGCACGAGGGCTAAGGGCATCATTGCCATCTGCTGGGTGCTG
TCGTTTGCCATCGGCCTGACTCCCATGCTAGGTTGGAACAACTGCGGTCAGCCAAAGGAGGGCAAGAACC
ACTCCCAGGGCTGCGGGGAGGGCCAAGTGGCCTGTCTCTTTGAGGATGTGGTCCCCATGAACTACATGGT
GTACTTCAACTTCTTTGCCTGTGTGCTGGTGCCCCTGCTGCTCATGCTGGGTGTCTATTTGCGGATCTTC
CTGGCGGCGCGACGACAGCTGAAGCAGATGGAGAGCCAGCCTCTGCCGGGGGAGCGGGCACGGTCCACAC
TGCAGAAGGAGTGCCATGCTGCCAAGTCACTGGCCATCATTGTGGGGCTCTTTGCCCTCTGCTGGCTGCC
CCTACACATCATCAACTGCTTCACTTTCTTCTGCCCCGACTGCAGCCACGCCCCTCTCTGGCTCATGTAC
CTGGCCATCGTCCTCTCCCACACCAATTCGGTTGTGAATCCCTTCATCTACGCCTACGCTATCCGCGAGT
TCCGCCAGACCTTCCGCAAGATCATTCGCAGCCACGTCCTGAGGCAGCAAGAACCTTTCAAGGCACATCA
CCATCACCATCACCATCACCATCACTGAGCGGCCGCGAATTAATTCGCCTTAGACATGACTGTTCCTCAG
TTCAAGTTGGGCACTTACGAGAAGACCGGTCTTGCTAGATTCTAATCAAGAGGATGTCAGAATGCCATTT
GCCTGAGAGATGCAGGCTTCATTTTTGATACTTTTTTATTTGTAACCTATATAGTATAGGATTTTTTTTG
TCATTTTGTTTCTTCTCGTACGAGCTTGCTCCTGATCAGCCTATCTCGCAGCTGATGAATATCTTGTGGT
AGGGGTTTGGGAAAATCATTCGAGTTTGATGTTTTTCTTGGTATTTCCCACTCCTCTTCAGAGTACAGAA
GATTAAGTGAGACGTTCGTTTGTGCAAGCTTATCGATAAGCTTTAATGCGGTAGTTTATCACAGTTAAAT
TGCTAACGCAGTCAGGCACCGTGTATGAAATCTAACAATGCGCTCATCGTCATCCTCGGCACCGTCACCC
TGGATGCTGTAGGCATAGGCTTGGTTATGCCGGTACTGCCGGGCCTCTTGCGGGATATCGTCCATTCCGA
CAGCATCGCCAGTCACTATGGCGTGCTGCTAGCGCTATATGCGTTGATGCAATTTCTATGCGCACCCGTT
CTCGGAGCACTGTCCGACCGCTTTGGCCGCCGCCCAGTCCTGCTCGCTTCGCTACTTGGAGCCACTATCG
ACTACGCGATCATGGCGACCACACCCGTCCTGTGGATCTATCGAATCTAAATGTAAGTTAAAATCTCTAA
ATAATTAAATAAGTCCCAGTTTCTCCATACGAACCTTAACAGCATTGCGGTGAGCATCTAGACCTTCAAC
AGCAGCCAGATCCATCACTGCTTGGCCAATATGTTTCAGTCCCTCAGGAGTTACGTCTTGTGAAGTGATG
AACTTCTGGAAGGTTGCAGTGTTAACTCCGCTGTATTGACGGGCATATCCGTACGTTGGCAAAGTGTGGT
TGGTACCGGAGGAGTAATCTCCACAACTCTCTGGAGAGTAGGCACCAACAAACACAGATCCAGCGTGTTG
TACTTGATCAACATAAGAAGAAGCATTCTCGATTTGCAGGATCAAGTGTTCAGGAGCGTACTGATTGGAC
ATTTCCAAAGCCTGCTCGTAGGTTGCAACCGATAGGGTTGTAGAGTGTGCAATACACTTGCGTACAATTT
CAACCCTTGGCAACTGCACAGCTTGGTTGTGAACAGCATCTTCAATTCTGGCAAGCTCCTTGTCTGTCAT
ATCGACAGCCAACAGAATCACCTGGGAATCAATACCATGTTCAGCTTGAGACAGAAGGTCTGAGGCAACG
AAATCTGGATCAGCGTATTTATCAGCAATAACTAGAACTTCAGAAGGCCCAGCAGGCATGTCAATACTAC
ACAGGGCTGATGTGTCATTTTGAACCATCATCTTGGCAGCAGTAACGAACTGGTTTCCTGGACCAAATAT
TTTGTCACACTTAGGAACAGTTTCTGTTCCGTAAGCCATAGCAGCTACTGCCTGGGCGCCTCCTGCTAGC
ACGATACACTTAGCACCAACCTTGTGGGCAACGTAGATGACTTCTGGGGTAAGGGTACCATCCTTCTTAG
GTGGAGATGCAAAAACAATTTCTTTGCAACCAGCAACTTTGGCAGGAACACCCAGCATCAGGGAAGTGGA
AGGCAGAATTGCGGTTCCACCAGGAATATAGAGGCCAACTTTCTCAATAGGTCTTGCAAAACGAGAGCAG
ACTACACCAGGGCAAGTCTCAACTTGCAACGTCTCCGTTAGTTGAGCTTCATGGAATTTCCTGACGTTAT
CTATAGAGAGATCAATGGCTCTCTTAACGTTATCTGGCAATTGCATAAGTTCCTCTGGGAAAGGAGCTTC
TAACACAGGTGTCTTCAAAGCGACTCCATCAAACTTGGCAGTTAGTTCTAAAAGGGCTTTGTCACCATTT
TGACGAACATTGTCGACAATTGGTTTGACTAATTCCATAATCTGTTCCGTTTTCTGGATAGGACGACGAA
GGGCATCTTCAATTTCTTGTGAGGAGGCCTTAGAAACGTCAATTTTGCACAATTCAATACGACCTTCAGA
AGGGACTTCTTTAGGTTTGGATTCTTCTTTAGGTTGTTCCTTGGTGTATCCTGGCTTGGCATCTCCTTTC
CTTCTAGTGACCTTTAGGGACTTCATATCCAGGTTTCTCTCCACCTCGTCCAACGTCACACCGTACTTGG
CACATCTAACTAATGCAAAATAAAATAAGTCAGCACATTCCCAGGCTATATCTTCCTTGGATTTAGCTTC
TGCAAGTTCATCAGCTTCCTCCCTAATTTTAGCGTTCAACAAAACTTCGTCGTCAAATAACCGTTTGGTA
TAAGAACCTTCTGGAGCATTGCTCTTACGATCCCACAAGGTGGCTTCCATGGCTCTAAGACCCTTTGATT
GGCCAAAACAGGAAGTGCGTTCCAAGTGACAGAAACCAACACCTGTTTGTTCAACCACAAATTTCAAGCA
GTCTCCATCACAATCCAATTCGATACCCAGCAACTTTTGAGTTGCTCCAGATGTAGCACCTTTATACCAC
AAACCGTGACGACGAGATTGGTAGACTCCAGTTTGTGTCCTTATAGCCTCCGGAATAGACTTTTTGGACG
AGTACACCAGGCCCAACGAGTAATTAGAAGAGTCAGCCACCAAAGTAGTGAATAGACCATCGGGGCGGTC
AGTAGTCAAAGACGCCAACAAAATTTCACTGACAGGGAACTTTTTGACATCTTCAGAAAGTTCGTATTCA
GTAGTCAATTGCCGAGCATCAATAATGGGGATTATACCAGAAGCAACAGTGGAAGTCACATCTACCAACT
TTGCGGTCTCAGAAAAAGCATAAACAGTTCTACTACCGCCATTAGTGAAACTTTTCAAATCGCCCAGTGG
AGAAGAAAAAGGCACAGCGATACTAGCATTAGCGGGCAAGGATGCAACTTTATCAACCAGGGTCCTATAG
ATAACCCTAGCGCCTGGGATCATCCTTTGGACAACTCTTTCTGCCAAATCTAGGTCCAAAATCACTTCAT
TGATACCATTATTGTACAACTTGAGCAAGTTGTCGATCAGCTCCTCAAATTGGTCCTCTGTAACGGATGA
CTCAACTTGCACATTAACTTGAAGCTCAGTCGATTGAGTGAACTTGATCAGGTTGTGCAGCTGGTCAGCA
GCATAGGGAAACACGGCTTTTCCTACCAAACTCAAGGAATTATCAAACTCTGCAACACTTGCGTATGCAG
GTAGCAAGGGAAATGTCATACTTGAAGTCGGACAGTGAGTGTAGTCTTGAGAAATTCTGAAGCCGTATTT
TTATTATCAGTGAGTCAGTCATCAGGAGATCCTCTACGCCGGACGCATCGTGGCCGACCTGCAGGGGGGG
GGGGGCGCTGAGGTCTGCCTCGTGAAGAAGGTGTTGCTGACTCATACCAGGCCTGAATCGCCCCATCATC
CAGCCAGAAAGTGAGGGAGCCACGGTTGATGAGAGCTTTGTTGTAGGTGGACCAGTTGGTGATTTTGAAC
TTTTGCTTTGCCACGGAACGGTCTGCGTTGTCGGGAAGATGCGTGATCTGATCCTTCAACTCAGCAAAAG
TTCGATTTATTCAACAAAGCCGCCGTCCCGTCAAGTCAGCGTAATGCTCTGCCAGTGTTACAACCAATTA
ACCAATTCTGATTAGAAAAACTCATCGAGCATCAAATGAAACTGCAATTTATTCATATCAGGATTATCAA
TACCATATTTTTGAAAAAGCCGTTTCTGTAATGAAGGAGAAAACTCACCGAGGCAGTTCCATAGGATGGC
AAGATCCTGGTATCGGTCTGCGATTCCGACTCGTCCAACATCAATACAACCTATTAATTTCCCCTCGTCA
AAAATAAGGTTATCAAGTGAGAAATCACCATGAGTGACGACTGAATCCGGTGAGAATGGCAAAAGCTTAT
GCATTTCTTTCCAGACTTGTTCAACAGGCCAGCCATTACGCTCGTCATCAAAATCACTCGCATCAACCAA
ACCGTTATTCATTCGTGATTGCGCCTGAGCGAGACGAAATACGCGATCGCTGTTAAAAGGACAATTACAA
ACAGGAATCGAATGCAACCGGCGCAGGAACACTGCCAGCGCATCAACAATATTTTCACCTGAATCAGGAT
ATTCTTCTAATACCTGGAATGCTGTTTTCCCGGGGATCGCAGTGGTGAGTAACCATGCATCATCAGGAGT
ACGGATAAAATGCTTGATGGTCGGAAGAGGCATAAATTCCGTCAGCCAGTTTAGTCTGACCATCTCATCT
GTAACATCATTGGCAACGCTACCTTTGCCATGTTTCAGAAACAACTCTGGCGCATCGGGCTTCCCATACA
ATCGATAGATTGTCGCACCTGATTGCCCGACATTATCGCGAGCCCATTTATACCCATATAAATCAGCATC
CATGTTGGAATTTAATCGCGGCCTCGAGCAAGACGTTTCCCGTTGAATATGGCTCATAACACCCCTTGTA
TTACTGTTTATGTAAGCAGACAGTTTTATTGTTCATGATGATATATTTTTATCTTGTGCAATGTAACATC
AGAGATTTTGAGACACAACGTGGCTTTCCCCCCCCCCCCTGCAGGTCGGCATCACCGGCGCCACAGGTGC
GGTTGCTGGCGCCTATATCGCCGACATCACCGATGGGGAAGATCGGGCTCGCCACTTCGGGCTCATGAGC
GCTTGTTTCGGCGTGGGTATGGTGGCAGGCCCCGTGGCCGGGGGACTGTTGGGCGCCATCTCCTTGCATG
CACCATTCCTTGCGGCGGCGGTGCTCAACGGCCTCAACCTACTACTGGGCTGCTTCCTAATGCAGGAGTC
GCATAAGGGAGAGCGTCGAGTATCTATGATTGGAAGTATGGGAATGGTGATACCCGCATTCTTCAGTGTC
TTGAGGTCTCCTATCAGATTATGCCCAACTAAAGCAACCGGAGGAGGAGATTTCATGGTAAATTTCTCTG
ACTTTTGGTCATCAGTAGACTCGAACTGTGAGACTATCTCGGTTATGACAGCAGAAATGTCCTTCTTGGA
GACAGTAAATGAAGTCCCACCAATAAAGAAATCCTTGTTATCAGGAACAAACTTCTTGTTTCGAACTTTT
TCGGTGCCTTGAACTATAAAATGTAGAGTGGATATGTCGGGTAGGAATGGAGCGGGCAAATGCTTACCTT
CTGGACCTTCAAGAGGTATGTAGGGTTTGTAGATACTGATGCCAACTTCAGTGACAACGTTGCTATTTCG
TTCAAACCATTCCGAATCCAGAGAAATCAAAGTTGTTTGTCTACTATTGATCCAAGCCAGTGCGGTCTTG
AAACTGACAATAGTGTGCTCGTGTTTTGAGGTCATCTTTGTATGAATAAATCTAGTCTTTGATCTAAATA
ATCTTGACGAGCCAGACGATAATACCAATCTAAACTCTTTAAACGTTAAAGGACAAGTATGTCTGCCTGT
ATTAAACCCCAAATCAGCTCGTAGTCTGATCCTCATCAACTTGAGGGGCACTATCTTGTTTTAGAGAAAT
TTGCGGAGATGCGATATCGAGAAAAAGGTACGCTGATTTTAAACGTGAAATTTATCTCAAGATCTGCTGC
CTCGCGCGTTTCGGTGATGACGGTGAAAACCTCTGACACATGCAGCTCCCGGAGACGGTCACAGCTTGTC
TGTAAGCGGATGCCGGGAGCAGACAAGCCCGTCAGGGCGCGTCAGCGGGTGTTGGCGGGTGTCGGGGCGC
AGCCATGACCCAGTCACGTAGCGATAGCGGAGTGTATACTGGCTTAACTATGCGGCATCAGAGCAGATTG
TACTGAGAGTGCACCATATGCGGTGTGAAATACCGCACAGATGCGTAAGGAGAAAATACCGCATCAGGCG
CTCTTCCGCTTCCTCGCTCACTGACTCGCTGCGCTCGGTCGTTCGGCTGCGGCGAGCGGTATCAGCTCAC
TCAAAGGCGGTAATACGGTTATCCACAGAATCAGGGGATAACGCAGGAAAGAACATGTGAGCAAAAGGCC
AGCAAAAGGCCAGGAACCGTAAAAAGGCCGCGTTGCTGGCGTTTTTCCATAGGCTCCGCCCCCCTGACGA
GCATCACAAAAATCGACGCTCAAGTCAGAGGTGGCGAAACCCGACAGGACTATAAAGATACCAGGCGTTT
CCCCCTGGAAGCTCCCTCGTGCGCTCTCCTGTTCCGACCCTGCCGCTTACCGGATACCTGTCCGCCTTTC
TCCCTTCGGGAAGCGTGGCGCTTTCTCATAGCTCACGCTGTAGGTATCTCAGTTCGGTGTAGGTCGTTCG
CTCCAAGCTGGGCTGTGTGCACGAACCCCCCGTTCAGCCCGACCGCTGCGCCTTATCCGGTAACTATCGT
CTTGAGTCCAACCCGGTAAGACACGACTTATCGCCACTGGCAGCAGCCACTGGTAACAGGATTAGCAGAG
CGAGGTATGTAGGCGGTGCTACAGAGTTCTTGAAGTGGTGGCCTAACTACGGCTACACTAGAAGGACAGT
ATTTGGTATCTGCGCTCTGCTGAAGCCAGTTACCTTCGGAAAAAGAGTTGGTAGCTCTTGATCCGGCAAA
CAAACCACCGCTGGTAGCGGTGGTTTTTTTGTTTGCAAGCAGCAGATTACGCGCAGAAAAAAAGGATCTC
AAGAAGATCCTTTGATCTTTTCTACGGGGTCTGACGCTCAGTGGAACGAAAACTCACGTTAAGGGATTTT
GGTCATGAGATTATCAAAAAGGATCTTCACCTAGATCCTTTTAAATTAAAAATGAAGTTTTAAATCAATC
TAAAGTATATATGAGTAAACTTGGTCTGACAGTTACCAATGCTTAATCAGTGAGGCACCTATCTCAGCGA
TCTGTCTATTTCGTTCATCCATAGTTGCCTGACTCCCCGTCGTGTAGATAACTACGATACGGGAGGGCTT
ACCATCTGGCCCCAGTGCTGCAATGATACCGCGAGACCCACGCTCACCGGCTCCAGATTTATCAGCAATA
AACCAGCCAGCCGGAAGGGCCGAGCGCAGAAGTGGTCCTGCAACTTTATCCGCCTCCATCCAGTCTATTA
ATTGTTGCCGGGAAGCTAGAGTAAGTAGTTCGCCAGTTAATAGTTTGCGCAACGTTGTTGCCATTGCTGC
AGGCATCGTGGTGTCACGCTCGTCGTTTGGTATGGCTTCATTCAGCTCCGGTTCCCAACGATCAAGGCGA
GTTACATGATCCCCCATGTTGTGCAAAAAAGCGGTTAGCTCCTTCGGTCCTCCGATCGTTGTCAGAAGTA
AGTTGGCCGCAGTGTTATCACTCATGGTTATGGCAGCACTGCATAATTCTCTTACTGTCATGCCATCCGT
AAGATGCTTTTCTGTGACTGGTGAGTACTCAACCAAGTCATTCTGAGAATAGTGTATGCGGCGACCGAGT
TGCTCTTGCCCGGCGTCAACACGGGATAATACCGCGCCACATAGCAGAACTTTAAAAGTGCTCATCATTG
GAAAACGTTCTTCGGGGCGAAAACTCTCAAGGATCTTACCGCTGTTGAGATCCAGTTCGATGTAACCCAC
TCGTGCACCCAACTGATCTTCAGCATCTTTTACTTTCACCAGCGTTTCTGGGTGAGCAAAAACAGGAAGG
CAAAATGCCGCAAAAAAGGGAATAAGGGCGACACGGAAATGTTGAATACTCATACTCTTCCTTTTTCAAT
ATTATTGAAGCATTTATCAGGGTTATTGTCTCATGAGCGGATACATATTTGAATGTATTTAGAAAAATAA
ACAAATAGGGGTTCCGCGCACATTTCCCCGAAAAGTGCCACCTGACGTCTAAGAAACCATTATTATCATG
ACATTAACCTATAAAAATAGGCGTATCACGAGGCCCTTTCGTCTTCAAGAATTAATTCTCATGTTTGACA
GCTTATCATCGATAAGCTGACTCATGTTGGTATTGTGAAATAGACGCAGATCGGGAACACTGAAAAATAA
CAGTTATTATTCG
