>Addgene plasmid #246917 | pPIC9K_A2AR_316_V229C_R291A | depositor partial sequence | sequence record 485349 | AOX1
GATCTAACATCCAAAGACGAAAGGTTGAATGAAACCTTTTTGCCATCCGACATCCACAGGTCCATTCTCA
CACATAAGTGCCAAACGCAACAGGAGGGGATACACTAGCAGCAGACCGTTGCAAACGCAGGACCTCCACT
CCTCTTCTCCTCAACACCCACTTTTGCCATCGAAAAACCAGCCCAGTTATTGGGCTTGATTGGAGCTCGC
TCATTCCAATTCCTTCTATTAGGCTACTAACACCATGACTTTATTAGCCTGTCTATCCTGGCCCCCCTGG
CGAGGTTCATGTTTGTTTATTTCCGAATGCAACAAGCTCCGCATTACACCCGAACATCACTCCAGATGAG
GGCTTTCTGAGTGTGGGGTCAAATAGTTTCATGTTCCCCAAATGGCCCAAAACTGACAGTTTAAACGCTG
TCTTGGAACCTAATATGACAAAAGCGTGATCTCATCCAAGATGAACTAAGTTTGGTTCGTTGAAATGCTA
ACGGCCAGTTGGTCAAAAAGAAACTTCCAAAAGTCGCCATACCGTTTGTCTTGTTTGGTATTGATTGACG
AATGCTCAAAAATAATCTCATTAATGCTTAGCGCAGTCTCTCTATCGCTTCTGAACCCCGGTGCACCTGT
GCCGAAACGCAAATGGGGAAACACCCGCTTTTTGGATGATTATGCATTGTCTCCACATTGTATGCTTCCA
AGATTCTGGTGGGAATACTGCTGATAGCCTAACGTTCATGATCAAAATTTAACTGTTCTAACCCCTACTT
GACAGCAATATATAAACAGAAGGAAGCTGCCCTGTCTTAAACCTTTTTTTTTATCATCATTATTAGCTTA
CTTTCATAATTGCGACTGGTTCCAATTGACAAGCTTTTGATTTTAACGACTTTTAACGACAACTTGAGAA
GATCAAAAAACAACTAATTATTCGAA
